>Addgene plasmid #8753 | 3158 pSFFV-neo Bad cDNA | addgene partial sequence | sequence record 17227 | SFFV-F 5'-attgattgactgcccacctc-3'
GGGGGGTCGTCCGGGATTTGGAGACCCCCGCCCAGGGACCACCGACCCACCGTCGGGAGGTAAGCTGGCC
AGCGATCGTTTTGTCTCCGTCTCTGTCTTTGGAATTCGCCACCATGGCATACCCATACGACGTCCCAGAC
TACGCTATGGGAACCCCAAAGCAGCCCTCGCTGGCTCCTGCACACGCCCTAGGCTTGAGGAAGTCCGATC
CCGGAATCCGGAGCCTGGGGAGCGACGCGGGAGGAAGGCGGTGGAGACCAGCAGCCCAGAGTATGTTCCA
GATCCCAGAGTTTGAGCCGAGTGAGCAGGAAGACGCTAGTGCTACAGATAGGGGCCTGGGCCCTAGCCTC
ACTGAGGACCAGCCAGGTCCCTACCTGGCCCCAGGTCTCCTGGGGAGCAACATTCATCAGCAGGGACGGG
CAGCCACCAACAGTCATCATGGAGGCGCAGGGGCTATGGAGACTCGGAGTCGCCACAGTTCGTACCCAGC
GGGGACCGAGGAGGATGAAGGGATGGAGGAGGAGCTTAGCCCTTTTCGAGGACGCTCGCGTTCGGCTCCC
CCCAATCTCTGGGCAGCGCAGCGCTACGGCCGTGAGCTCCGAAGGATGAGCGATGAGTTTGAGGGTTCCT
TCAAGGGACTTCCTCGCCCAAAGAGCGCAGGCACTGCAACACAGATGCGACAAAGCGCCGGCTGGACGCG
CATTATCCAGTCCTGGTGGGATCGAAACTTGGGCAAAGGAGGCTCACCCCCTCCCAGTGAGCCCGGGATC
AAGCCGAATTCCTGCAGCCCGTGCCCTTAAACGCCTGGGTGC
