[The description below was written by a language model from this plasmid's Addgene catalogue record.]
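Description:
3158 pSFFV-neo Bad cDNA is a mammalian expression plasmid built on the pSFFV-neo backbone (about 7.2 kb without insert) that carries the mouse Bad cDNA, an insert of roughly 615 bp. It is maintained in E. coli as a high-copy plasmid under ampicillin selection, and it carries a neomycin resistance marker so that transfected mammalian cells can be selected with G418, allowing stable expressing lines to be derived. No feature table accompanies the record, so the promoter is not listed explicitly. However, the backbone name and the SFFV-F sequencing primer suggest that expression is driven by the spleen focus-forming virus long terminal repeat, a strong viral promoter often used in haematopoietic and lymphoid cells. The origin of replication and the regulatory elements driving the neo cassette are also not stated.

The insert encodes BAD, a pro-apoptotic member of the Bcl-2 family, fused at its N terminus to an HA epitope tag. According to the depositor's notes, the nine codons of the HA epitope were added to the 5' end of the Bad coding sequence by PCR, and the product was ligated into the vector at the EcoRI site. The tag allows the expressed protein to be detected and immunoprecipitated with anti-HA antibodies. The associated publication describes BAD as a heterodimerising partner of Bcl-XL and Bcl-2 that displaces Bax and promotes cell death. This fits use of the construct for enforced BAD expression in mammalian cells to study its binding to anti-apoptotic family members and its effect on cell survival.
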