Addgene plasmid #8753: 3158 pSFFV-neo Bad cDNA
Depositing lab: Stanley Korsmeyer. Depositing organization: Dana-Farber Cancer Institute. Publication: Bad, a heterodimeric partner for Bcl-XL and Bcl-2, displaces Bax and promotes cell death. Yang E, Zha J, Jockel J, Boise LH, Thompson CB, Korsmeyer SJ. Cell 1995 Jan 27;80(2):285-91. 10.1016/0092-8674(95)90411-5 PubMed 7834748.
Backbone
  Vector backbone: pSFFV-neo
  Backbone size w/o insert (bp): 7200
  Vector type: Mammalian Expression
  Selectable markers: Neomycin (select with G418)
Growth in bacteria
  Bacterial resistance: Ampicillin, 100 μg/mL
  Growth temperature: 37°C
  Growth strain: XL1 Blue
  Copy number: High Copy
Gene/Insert
  Gene/Insert name: BAD
  Species: M. musculus (mouse)
  Insert size (bp): 615
  GenBank ID: NM_007522
  Entrez Gene: Bad (a.k.a. AI325008, Bbc2)
  Tag / fusion protein: HA (N terminal on insert)
  Cloning method: Restriction Enzyme
  Sequencing primers: 5′ SFFV-F
Resource information
  A portion of this plasmid was derived from a plasmid made by: Gabriel Nunez
Terms and licenses: Academic/Nonprofit Terms; Industry Terms: Not Available to Industry
Depositor comments: The expression plasmid pSFFVHA-Bad was constructed by using PCR primers, which incorporated the 9 codons of the HA epitope onto the 5' end of Bad, and it was ligated into pSFFV vector at the EcoRI site.
How to cite: 3158 pSFFV-neo Bad cDNA was a gift from Stanley Korsmeyer (Addgene plasmid # 8753 ; http://n2t.net/addgene:8753 ; RRID:Addgene_8753)
